>Addgene plasmid #74090 | pTU2-A-RFP (p15A origin) | depositor full sequence | sequence record 138311 | pTU2-A-RFP (p15A origin) sequence 3286 bps
TCTAAGAAACCATTATTATCATGACATTAACCTATAAAAATAGGCGTATCACGAGGCAGAATTTCAGATA
AAAAAAATCCTTAGCTTTCGCTAAGGATGATTTCTGGAATTCGCGGCCGCTTCTAGAGGTCTCACTATAT
CTAGAGACGTCTAGACATATGCAATACGCAAACCGCCTCTCCCCGCGCGTTGGCCGATTCATTAATGCAG
CTGGCACGACAGGTTTCCCGACTGGAAAGCGGGCAGTGAGCGCAACGCAATTAATGTGAGTTAGCTCACT
CATTAGGCACCCCAGGCTTTACACTTTATGCTTCCGGCTCGTATGTTGTGTGGAATTGTGAGCGGATAAC
AATTTCACACATACTAGAGAAAGAGGAGAAATACTAGATGGCTTCCTCCGAAGACGTTATCAAAGAGTTC
ATGCGTTTCAAAGTTCGTATGGAAGGTTCCGTTAACGGTCACGAGTTCGAAATCGAAGGTGAAGGTGAAG
GTCGTCCGTACGAAGGTACCCAGACCGCTAAACTGAAAGTTACCAAAGGTGGTCCGCTGCCGTTCGCTTG
GGACATCCTGTCCCCGCAGTTCCAGTACGGTTCCAAAGCTTACGTTAAACACCCGGCTGACATCCCGGAC
TACCTGAAACTGTCCTTCCCGGAAGGTTTCAAATGGGAACGTGTTATGAACTTCGAAGACGGTGGTGTTG
TTACCGTTACCCAGGACTCCTCCCTGCAAGACGGTGAGTTCATCTACAAAGTTAAACTGCGTGGTACCAA
CTTCCCGTCCGACGGTCCGGTTATGCAGAAAAAAACCATGGGTTGGGAAGCTTCCACCGAACGTATGTAC
CCGGAAGACGGTGCTCTGAAAGGTGAAATCAAAATGCGTCTGAAACTGAAAGACGGTGGTCACTACGACG
CTGAAGTTAAAACCACCTACATGGCTAAAAAACCGGTTCAGCTGCCGGGTGCTTACAAAACCGACATCAA
ACTGGACATCACCTCCCACAACGAAGACTACACCATCGTTGAACAGTACGAACGTGCTGAAGGTCGTCAC
TCCACCGGTGCTTAATAACGCTGATAGTGCTAGTGTAGATCGCTACTAGAGCCAGGCATCAAATAAAACG
AAAGGCTCAGTCGAAAGACTGGGCCTTTCGTTTTATCTGTTGTTTGTCGGTGAACGCTCTCTACTAGAGT
CACACTGGCTCACCTTCGGGTGGGCCTTTCTGCGTTTATAGCATGCCGTCTCATTAGGTACAGAGACCCT
GCAGTCCGGCAAAAAAGGGCAAGGTGTCACCACCCTGCCCTTTTTCTTTAAAACCGAAAAGATTACTTCG
CGTTATGCAGGCTTCCTCGCTCACTGACTCGCTGCGCTCGGTCGTTCGGCTGCGGCGAGCGGTATCAGCT
CACTCAAAGGCGGTAATACGGTTATCCACAGAATCAGGGGATAACGCAGGAAAGGGATCTAACAACTTAT
ATCGTATGGGGCTGACTTCAGGTGCTACATTTGAAGAGATAAATTGCACTGAAATCTAGTAATATTTTAT
CTGATTAATAAGATGATCTTCTTGAGATCGTTTTGGTCTGCGCGTAATCTCTTGCTCTGAAAACGAAAAA
ACCGCCTTGCAGGGCGGTTTTTCGAAGGTTCTCTGAGCTACCAACTCTTTGAACCGAGGTAACTGGCTTG
GAGGAGCGCAGTCACCAAAACTTGTCCTTTCAGTTTAGCCTTAACCGGCGCATGACTTCAAGACTAACTC
CTCTAAATCAATTACCAGTGGCTGCTGCCAGTGGTGCTTTTGCATGTCTTTCCGGGTTGGACTCAAGACG
ATAGTTACCGGATAAGGCGCAGCGGTCGGACTGAACGGGGGGTTCGTGCATACAGTCCAGCTTGGAGCGA
ACTGCCTACCCGGAACTGAGTGTCAGGCGTGGAATGAGACAAACGCGGCCATAACAGCGGAATGACACCG
GTAAACCGAAAGGCAGGAACAGGAGAGCGCACGAGGGAGCCGCCAGGGGGAAACGCCTGGTATCTTTATA
GTCCTGTCGGGTTTCGCCACCACTGATTTGAGCGTCAGATTTCGTGATGCTTGTCAGGGGGGCGGAGCCT
ATGGAAAAACGGCTTTGCCGCGGCCCTCTCACTTCCCTGTTAAGTATCTTCCTGGCATCTTCCAGGAAAT
CTCCGCCCCGTTCGTAAGCCATTTCCGCTCGCCGCAGTCGAACGACCGAGCGTAGCGAGTCAGTGAGCGA
GGAAGCGGAATATATCCCCTAGGTCTAGGGCGGCGGATTTGTCCTACTCAGGAGAGCGTTCACCGACAAA
CAACAGATAAAACGAAAGGCCCAGTCTTTCGACTGAGCCTTTCGTTTTATTTGATGCCTCTAGTAGCTCG
AGGCTTGGATTCTCACCAATAAAAAACGCCCGGCGGCAACCGAGCGTTCTGAACAAATCCAGATGGAGTT
CTGAGGTCATTACTGGATCTATCAACAGGAGTCCAAGCGAGCTCGATATCAAATTACGCCCCGCCCTGCC
ACTCATCGCAGTACTGTTGTAATTCATTAAGCATTCTGCCGACATGGAAGCCATCACAAACGGCATGATG
AACCTGAATCGCCAGCGGCATCAGCACCTTGTCGCCTTGCGTATAATATTTGCCCATGGTGAAAACGGGG
GCGAAGAAGTTGTCCATATTGGCCACGTTTAAATCAAAACTGGTGAAACTCACCCAGGGATTGGCTGACA
CGAAAAACATATTCTCAATAAACCCTTTAGGGAAATAGGCCAGGTTTTCACCGTAACACGCCACATCTTG
CGAATATATGTGTAGAAACTGCCGGAAATCGTCGTGGTATTCACTCCAGAGCGATGAAAACGTTTCAGTT
TGCTCATGGAAAACGGTGTAACAAGGGTGAACACTATCCCATATCACCAGCTCACCGTCTTTCATTGCCA
TACGAAATTCCGGATGAGCATTCATCAGGCGGGCAAGAATGTGAATAAAGGCCGGATAAAACTTGTGCTT
ATTTTTCTTTACGGTCTTTAAAAAGGCCGTAATATCCAGCTGAACGGTCTGGTTATAGGTACATTGAGCA
ACTGACTGAAATGCCTCAAAATGTTCTTTACGATGCCATTGGGATATATCAACGGTGGTATATCCAGTGA
TTTTTTTCTCCATTTTAGCTTCCTTAGCTCCTGAAAATCTCGATAACTCAAAAAATACGCCCGGTAGTGA
TCTTATTTCATTATGGTGAAAGTTGGAACCTCTTACGTGCCCGATCAACTCGAGTGCCACCTGACG
Features (pLannotate 1.2.2; 16 found; start..end, strand, type, name):
     61..104     -  terminator     bacterial terminator: putative bacterial transcription terminator
    107..128     +  misc_feature   BioBrick prefix: BioBrick prefix for parts that do not start with "ATG"
    162..249     +  CDS            lacI (fragment): lac repressor; lacI; The lac repressor binds to the lac operator to inhibit transcription in E. coli. This inhibition can be relieved by adding lactose or isopropyl-β-D-thiogalactopyranoside (IPTG).
    262..283     +  protein_bind   CAP binding site: CAP binding activates transcription in the presence of cAMP. E. coli catabolite activator protein
    298..328     +  promoter       lac promoter: promoter for the E. coli lac operon
    336..352     +  protein_bind   lac operator: The lac repressor binds to the lac operator to inhibit transcription in E. coli. This inhibition can be relieved by adding lactose or isopropyl-β-D-thiogalactopyranoside (IPTG). lac repressor encoded by lacI
    388..1062    +  CDS            mRFP1: mRFP1 is a basic (constitutively fluorescent) red fluorescent protein published in 2002, derived from Discosoma sp.. It is reported to be a somewhat slowly-maturing monomer with low acid sensitivity.
   1110..1181    +  terminator     rrnB T1 terminator: transcription terminator T1 from the E. coli rrnB gene
   1197..1224    +  terminator     T7Te terminator: phage T7 early transcription terminator
   1265..1322    +  terminator     his operon terminator: This putative transcriptin terminator from the E. coli his operon has a 2-bp deletion introduced during synthesis. Its efficiency has not been determined.
   1562..2107    +  rep_origin     p15A ori: Plasmids containing the medium-copy-number p15A origin of replication can be propagated in E. coli cells that contain a second plasmid with the ColE1 origin.
   2195..2250    +  rep_origin     RSF ori (fragment): Plasmids containing the RSF 1030 origin of replication can be propagated in E. coli cells that contain additional plasmids with compatible origins.
   2277..2363    -  terminator     rrnB T1 terminator: Escherichia coli rrnB; transcription terminator T1 from the E. coli rrnB gene
   2389..2483    -  terminator     lambda t0 terminator: transcription terminator from phage lambda
   2507..3163    -  CDS            cat: CAT_ECOLX - Experimental evidence at protein level: Swiss-Prot protein existence level 1. This enzyme is an effector of chloramphenicol resistance in bacteria. From Escherichia coli. This protein is used as a marker in many commonly used cloning vectors, such as pACYC184.
   3164..3261    -  promoter       cat promoter: promoter of the E. coli cat gene encoding chloramphenicol acetyltransferase
