[The description below was written by a language model from this plasmid's Addgene catalogue record and pLannotate feature annotations shown in this document.]
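Description:
pTU2-A-RFP (p15A origin) is a 3,286 bp bacterial Golden Gate destination vector from the EcoFlex MoClo toolkit for E. coli synthetic biology. It is a Level 2 acceptor intended to receive four transcription units (TUs) assembled from lower-level plasmids. The backbone derives from the BioBrick vector pSB1C3, modified between its XbaI and PstI sites and fitted with a p15A origin of replication. The record describes this origin as low copy, and it is compatible with ColE1-type plasmids in the same cell. Selection is by chloramphenicol, through a cat gene driven by its native promoter. A silent mutation in the cat coding sequence removes an internal BsmBI site, presumably so the backbone is not cut during Type IIS assembly. The feature table also shows a short RSF ori fragment, which is probably just a sequence-similarity hit next to the p15A region.

The placeholder insert is an RFP dropout cassette. It consists of the R0010 lac promoter region (a lacI remnant, CAP binding site, lac promoter and lac operator) driving mRFP1, followed by the rrnB T1 and T7Te terminators. No full-length lacI is annotated, so expression is effectively constitutive in typical cloning strains, as the record indicates. Additional terminators (his operon, lambda t0, a second rrnB T1 and a putative bacterial terminator) flank the cassette and the marker, insulating the cloning region from read-through transcription. A correct assembly replaces the RFP cassette, so red colonies mark uncut or religated vector and white colonies are candidate assemblies. This is the "RFP negative selection" in the record. The Type IIS sites and overhangs used are not annotated in the feature table. The low-copy origin makes this version suited to multigene constructs where reduced gene dosage or burden is preferred.
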