Addgene plasmid #74090: pTU2-A-RFP (p15A origin)
Purpose: pTU2-A backbone, with RFP negative selection and p15A (low-copy) origin of replication
Depositing lab: Paul Freemont. Depositing organization: Imperial College London. Publication: EcoFlex: A Multifunctional MoClo Kit for E. coli Synthetic Biology. Moore SJ, Lai HE, Kelwick RJ, Chee SM, Bell DJ, Polizzi KM, Freemont PS. ACS Synth Biol. 2016 May 2. 10.1021/acssynbio.6b00031 PubMed 27096716.
Backbone
  Vector backbone: p15A origin and chloramphenicol resistance
  Backbone manufacturer: Terrence Lai (this study)
  Backbone size w/o insert (bp): 2024
  Total vector size (bp): 3286
  Modifications to backbone: Modifications between XbaI and PstI from original pSB1C3 plasmid. CAT gene - C435G (nucleotide) - silent mutagenesis to remove BsmBI site
  Vector type: Bacterial Expression, Synthetic Biology
Growth in bacteria
  Bacterial resistance: Chloramphenicol, 25 μg/mL
  Growth temperature: 37°C
  Growth strain: DH5alpha
  Growth instructions: 10 ml LB culture - use 2X P1, P2 and N3 buffer for mini-prep purification and concentrate elution fraction (~10-20 ng/ul in 50 ul total volume of water) until 50 ng/ul for Golden Gate
  Copy number: Low Copy
Gene/Insert
  Gene/Insert name: Golden Gate destination vector - Level 2, 4 TU's with RFP and p15A origin
  Species: Synthetic
  Promoter: R0010 Const. Promoter controlling RFP
  Cloning method: Restriction Enzyme; 5′ cloning site BglII (destroyed during cloning); 3′ cloning site SpeI (destroyed during cloning)
  Sequencing primers: 5′ CTGACGTCTAAGAAACCATT; 3′ AACCGTATTACCGCCTTTGA
Terms and licenses: Academic/Nonprofit Terms; Industry Terms: Not Available to Industry
How to cite: pTU2-A-RFP (p15A origin) was a gift from Paul Freemont (Addgene plasmid # 74090 ; http://n2t.net/addgene:74090 ; RRID:Addgene_74090)
