>Addgene plasmid #74090 | pTU2-A-RFP (p15A origin) | addgene partial sequence | sequence record 140511 | RNAde-BB-2R 5'-attaccgcctttgagtgagc -3'
CGAGCGCAGCGAGTCAGTGAGCGAGGAAGCCTGCATAACGCGAAGTAATCTTTTCGGTTTTAAAGAAAAA
GGGCAGGGTGGTGACACCTTGCCCTTTTTTGCCGGACTGCAGGGTCTCTGTACCTAATGAGACGGCATGC
TATAAACGCAGAAAGGCCCACCCGAAGGTGAGCCAGTGTGACTCTAGTAGAGAGCGTTCACCGACAAACA
ACAGATAAAACGAAAGGCCCAGTCTTTCGACTGAGCCTTTCGTTTTATTTGATGCCTGGCTCTAGTAGCG
ATCTACACTAGCACTATCAGCGTTATTAAGCACCGGTGGAGTGACGACCTTCAGCACGTTCGTACTGTTC
AACGATGGTGTAGTCTTCGTTGTGGGAGGTGATGTCCAGTTTGATGTCGGTTTTGTAAGCACCCGGCAGC
TGAACCGGTTTTTTAGCCATGTAGGTGGTTTTAACTTCAGCGTCGTAGTGACCACCGTCTTTCAGTTTCA
GACGCATTTTGATTTCACCTTTCAGAGCACCGTCTTCCGGGTACATACGTTCGGTGGAAGCTTCCCAACC
CATGGTTTTTTTCTGCATAACCGGACCGTCGGACGGGAAGTTGGTACCACGCAGTTTAACTTTGTAGATG
AACTCACCGTCTTGCAGGGAGGAGTCCTGGGTAACGGTAACAACACCACCGTCTTCGAAGTTCATAACAC
GTTCCCATTTGAAACCTTCCGGGAAGGACAGTTTCAGGTAGTCCGGGATGTCAGCCGGGTGTTTAACGTA
AGCTTTGGAACCGTACTGGAACTGCGG
