>Addgene plasmid #74090 | pTU2-A-RFP (p15A origin) | addgene partial sequence | sequence record 140991 | CAT-R 5'-GCAACTGACTGAAATGCCTC-3'
TATCAACGGTGGTATATCCAGTGATTTTTTTCTCCATTTTAGCTTCCTTAGCTCCTGAAAATCTCGATAA
CTCAAAAAATACGCCCGGTAGTGATCTTATTTCATTATGGTGAAAGTTGGAACCTCTTACGTGCCCGATC
AACTCGAGTGCCACCTGACGTCTAAGAAACCATTATTATCATGACATTAACCTATAAAAATAGGCGTATC
ACGAGGCAGAATTTCAGATAAAAAAAATCCTTAGCTTTCGCTAAGGATGATTTCTGGAATTCGCGGCCGC
TTCTAGAGGTCTCACTATATCTAGAGACGTCTAGACATATGCAATACGCAAACCGCCTCTCCCCGCGCGT
TGGCCGATTCATTAATGCAGCTGGCACGACAGGTTTCCCGACTGGAAAGCGGGCAGTGAGCGCAACGCAA
TTAATGTGAGTTAGCTCACTCATTAGGCACCCCAGGCTTTACACTTTATGCTTCCGGCTCGTATGTTGTG
TGGAATTGTGAGCGGATAACAATTTCACACATACTAGAGAAAGAGGAGAAATACTAGATGGCTTCCTCCG
AAGACGTTATCAAAGAGTTCATGCGTTTCAAAGTTCGTATGGAAGGTTCCGTTAACGGTCACGAGTTCGA
AATCGAAGGTGAAGGTGAAGGTCGTCCGTACGAAGGTACCCAGACCGCTAAACTGAAAGTTACCAAAGGT
GGTCCGCTGCCGTTCGCTTGGGACATCCTGTCCCCGCAGTTCCAGTACGGTTCCAAAGCTTACGTTAAAC
ACCCGGCTGACATCCCGGACTACCTGAAACTGTCCTTCCCGGAAGGTT
